>Addgene plasmid #230534 | AiP1509 - pAAV-AiE2188m-minBG-SYFP2-WPRE3-BGHpA | addgene full sequence | sequence record 461939 | Addgene NGS Result
CCTGCAGGCAGCTGCGCGCTCGCTCGCTCACTGAGGCCGCCCGGGCGTCGGGCGACCTTTGGTCGCCCGG
CCTCAGTGAGCGAGCGAGCGCGCAGAGAGGGAGTGGCCAACTCCATCACTAGGGGTTCCTGCGGCCGCAC
GCGTTGTAAGAGTAATAATCGCCGGCGGGAGCGAGCACTACCGTGCGCCAAGCTCAGTTGCCGTTTTCGG
GATGCAGAACTGAACAAAAGGAACTTTCTTTCCTTATGAAGCTTATCTAGCAAGGAACAAGGTAGAGAGT
GTCGCAGAAATAAAGGCATGATATTGATCATATTAGAAAGTGACACAAGCAAGCAACAGAAACTAAGCAG
GAGGTGGGGCAGAGCTTCCAGTGGTGGGCCAGGGCAGAGCTTCTTTTTAATGCAGGATTTCCAGGAGACA
TCATAGGACGAGCACCATTTGAGAGGAAACCTGAGAGAGGAAAGGGACCAAAGTGTAGATAGGGGGAGTG
GGGGTTGGGGGGATGAGGGGAGTGGGAGAGGAGAGTGTGGGAGGCAAAGGGTAAAGCTAGTGGGAGAATG
CTCGGCTGGGAAGGTGCCTGGTGGATGGGGAAGTACCGTGAATGGCAGCAACCCCTTAAACAAGCGAAGG
CAAACTTAAGAGAAGGTTCCAGAACTGGAGAGGACTGTGTGATGGCGGGTCTCCAGAGAGTAGTCTTCCG
CAGAAGCCCAGTCTGTGATGAAGGAAACGCTCACTCTGCTCTGTTTATCCTGTTACATTCTTTCCAGACC
CGTTCACTCTAATCCTTGGGATTTGGGGATTGCATATGTACAGTAAGATTTCCTTGGTATCTTTCGGAAT
TTTCTTTTTGGCAAAGGGTATGATAATAACCACTCGCTGAGGTGTCATTCAAAGGAGAAACAACATTTAT
TCCAGTTTTGGAAATCATGATATATCTAGGTGCTAGACGCATGAAACAGTGCCTGGCTTATCTGGTATTG
GAAAGAAAAATGTTCTTTCCTGAGTATGTATGTATATAACTAGGTGCCTGTAATATGGGTATTTCCATTT
TAAAATTTATTCCTAGCAGATGAAGAAACTGGCCTTAACCCAAATTGCATACAACTCTGTCTATTGTGTG
CTCATTAGAAGTCGGGATTTGTGTGAAAGAGTAGTTGTGTCCTTTCAGGGAAGAAAAAAATACCAAAGAA
GGACGATTAAACCTCCAGTAACAAATCCTTTTCTGTCATATGTATGAGACATAAAAATATGGGTAGGGTT
ATAAAATTCTAGGTATTGTCTAGTCTTTATACCTAGAATCTTAGTCATTATAGATACATGTTCATAAGAC
ATAGAAGCAGAGTTGGGCTTGAGGTCAACATTTGATACCTTCACGCCGGCGGAGCTCGGGCTGGGCATAA
AAGTCAGGGCAGAGCCATCTATTGCTTACATTTGCTTCTGGGATCCAGATCTTTCGAAGCTAGCGCTACC
GGTCGCCACCATGGTGAGCAAGGGCGAGGAGCTGTTCACCGGGGTGGTGCCCATCCTGGTCGAGCTGGAC
GGCGACGTAAACGGCCACAAGTTCAGCGTGTCCGGCGAGGGCGAGGGCGATGCCACCTACGGCAAGCTGA
CCCTGAAGCTGATCTGCACCACCGGCAAGCTGCCCGTGCCCTGGCCCACCCTCGTGACCACCCTGGGCTA
CGGCGTGCAGTGCTTCGCCCGCTACCCCGACCACATGAAGCAGCACGACTTCTTCAAGTCCGCCATGCCC
GAAGGCTACGTCCAGGAGCGCACCATCTTCTTCAAGGACGACGGCAACTACAAGACCCGCGCCGAGGTGA
AGTTCGAGGGCGACACCCTGGTGAACCGCATCGAGCTGAAGGGCATCGACTTCAAGGAGGACGGCAACAT
CCTGGGGCACAAGCTGGAGTACAACTACAACAGCCACAACGTCTATATCACCGCCGACAAGCAGAAGAAC
GGCATCAAGGCCAACTTCAAGATCCGCCACAACATCGAGGACGGCGGCGTGCAGCTCGCCGACCACTACC
AGCAGAACACCCCCATCGGCGACGGCCCCGTGCTGCTGCCCGACAACCACTACCTGAGCTACCAGTCCAA
GCTGAGCAAAGACCCCAACGAGAAGCGCGATCACATGGTCCTGCTGGAGTTCGTGACCGCCGCCGGGATC
ACTCTCGGCATGGACGAGCTGTACAAGTAAGTCGACGGCGCGCCGCGGCCGCGAATTCGATATCATAATC
AACCTCTGGATTACAAAATTTGTGAAAGATTGACTGGTATTCTTAACTATGTTGCTCCTTTTACGCTATG
TGGATACGCTGCTTTAATGCCTTTGTATCATGCTATTGCTTCCCGTATGGCTTTCATTTTCTCCTCCTTG
TATAAATCCTGGTTAGTTCTTGCCACGGCGGAACTCATCGCCGCCTGCCTTGCCCGCTGCTGGACAGGGG
CTCGGCTGTTGGGCACTGACAATTCCGTGGCTCGAGAGATCTTCGACTGTGCCTTCTAGTTGCCAGCCAT
CTGTTGTTTGCCCCTCCCCCGTGCCTTCCTTGACCCTGGAAGGTGCCACTCCCACTGTCCTTTCCTAATA
AAATGAGGAAATTGCATCGCATTGTCTGAGTAGGTGTCATTCTATTCTGGGGGGTGGGGTGGGGCAGGAC
AGCAAGGGGGAGGATTGGGAAGACAATAGCAGGCATGAGATCTCACGTGCGGACCGAGCGGCCGCAGGAA
CCCCTAGTGATGGAGTTGGCCACTCCCTCTCTGCGCGCTCGCTCGCTCACTGAGGCCGGGCGACCAAAGG
TCGCCCGACGCCCGGGCTTTGCCCGGGCGGCCTCAGTGAGCGAGCGAGCGCGCAGCTGCCTGCAGGGGCG
CCTGATGCGGTATTTTCTCCTTACGCATCTGTGCGGTATTTCACACCGCATA
[95 nt withheld, positions 2923-3017]
T
[46 nt withheld, positions 3019-3064]
C
[141 nt withheld, positions 3066-3206]
CCTTTGACGTTGGAGTCCACGTTCTTT
[37 nt withheld, positions 3234-3270]
ACTCTATCTCGGGCTATTCTTTTGATTTATAAGGGATTTTGCCGATTTCGGTCTATTGGTTAAAAAATGA
GCTGATTTAACAAAAATTTAACGCGAATTTTAACAAAATATTAACGTTTACAATTTTATGGTGCACTCTC
AGTACAATCTGCTCTGATGCCGCATAGTTAAGCCAGCCCCGACACCCGCCAACACCCGCTGACGCGCCCT
GACGGGCTTGTCTGCTCCCGGCATCCGCTTACAGACAAGCTGTGACCGTCTCCGGGAGCTGCATGTGTCA
GAGGTTTTCACCGTCATCACCGAAACGCGCGAGACGAAAGGGCCTCGTGATACGCCTATTTTTATAGGTT
AATGTCATGATAATAATGGTTTCTTAGACGTCAGGTGGCACTTTTCGGGGAAATGTGCGCGGAACCCCTA
TTTGTTTATTTTTCTAAATACATTCAAATATGTATCCGCTCATGAGACAATAACCCTGATAAATGCTTCA
ATAATATTGAAAAAGGAAGAGTATGAGTATTCAACATTTCCGTGTCGCCCTTATTCCCTTTTTTGCGGCA
TTTTGCCTTCCTGTTTTTGCTCACCCAGAAACGCTGGTGAAAGTAAAAGATGCTGAAGATCAGTTGGGTG
CACGAGTGGGTTACATCGAACTGGATCTCAACAGCGGTAAGATCCTTGAGAGTTTTCGCCCCGAAGAACG
TTTTCCAATGATGAGCACTTTTAAAGTTCTGCTATGTGGCGCGGTATTATCCCGTATTGACGCCGGGCAA
GAGCAACTCGGTCGCCGCATACACTATTCTCAGAATGACTTGGTTGAGTACTCACCAGTCACAGAAAAGC
ATCTTACGGATGGCATGACAGTAAGAGAATTATGCAGTGCTGCCATAACCATGAGTGATAACACTGCGGC
CAACTTACTTCTGACAACGATCGGAGGACCGAAGGAGCTAACCGCTTTTTTGCACAACATGGGGGATCAT
GTAACTCGCCTTGATCGTTGGGAACCGGAGCTGAATGAAGCCATACCAAACGACGAGCGTGACACCACGA
TGCCTGTAGCAATGGCAACAACGTTGCGCAAACTATTAACTGGCGAACTACTTACTCTAGCTTCCCGGCA
ACAATTAATAGACTGGATGGAGGCGGATAAAGTTGCAGGACCACTTCTGCGCTCGGCCCTTCCGGCTGGC
TGGTTTATTGCTGATAAATCTGGAGCCGGTGAGCGTGGGTCTCGCGGTATCATTGCAGCACTGGGGCCAG
ATGGTAAGCCCTCCCGTATCGTAGTTATCTACACGACGGGGAGTCAGGCAACTATGGATGAACGAAATAG
ACAGATCGCTGAGATAGGTGCCTCACTGATTAAGCATTGGTAACTGTCAGACCAAGTTTACTCATATATA
CTTTAGATTGATTTAAAACTTCATTTTTAATTTAAAAGGATCTAGGTGAAGATCCTTTTTGATAATCTCA
TGACCAAAATCCCTTAACGTGAGTTTTCGTTCCACTGAGCGTCAGACCCCGTAGAAAAGATCAAAGGATC
TTCTTGAGATCCTTTTTTTCTGCGCGTAATCTGCTGCTTGCAAACAAAAAAACCACCGCTACCAGCGGTG
GTTTGTTTGCCGGATCAAGAGCTACCAACTCTTTTTCCGAAGGTAACTGGCTTCAGCAGAGCGCAGATAC
CAAATACTGTTCTTCTAGTGTAGCCGTAGTTAGGCCACCACTTCAAGAACTCTGTAGCACCGCCTACATA
CCTCGCTCTGCTAATCCTGTTACCAGTGGCTGCTGCCAGTGGCGATAAGTCGTGTCTTACCGGGTTGGAC
TCAAGACGATAGTTACCGGATAAGGCGCAGCGGTCGGGCTGAACGGGGGGTTCGTGCACACAGCCCAGCT
TGGAGCGAACGACCTACACCGAACTGAGATACCTACAGCGTGAGCTATGAGAAAGCGCCACGCTTCCCGA
AGGGAGAAAGGCGGACAGGTATCCGGTAAGCGGCAGGGTCGGAACAGGAGAGCGCACGAGGGAGCTTCCA
GGGGGAAACGCCTGGTATCTTTATAGTCCTGTCGGGTTTCGCCACCTCTGACTTGAGCGTCGATTTTTGT
GATGCTCGTCAGGGGGGCGGAGCCTATGGAAAAACGCCAGCAACGCGGCCTTTTTACGGTTCCTGGCCTT
TTGCTGGCCTTTTGCTCACATGT
Features (pLannotate 1.2.2; 14 found; start..end, strand, type, name):
     12..39      +  repeat_region  AAV2 ITR (fragment): inverted terminal repeat of adeno-associated virus serotype 2 inverted
     68..95      +  repeat_region  AAV2 ITR (fragment): inverted terminal repeat of adeno-associated virus serotype 2 inverted
   1481..2197    +  CDS            SYFP2: SYFP2 is a basic (constitutively fluorescent) yellow fluorescent protein published in 2006, derived from Aequorea victoria. It is reported to be a very rapidly-maturing monomer with moderate acid sensitivity.
   2237..2394    +  misc_feature   WPRE (fragment): woodchuck hepatitis virus posttranscriptional regulatory element
   2400..2480    +  misc_feature   WPRE (fragment): woodchuck hepatitis virus posttranscriptional regulatory element
   2497..2608    +  polyA_signal   bGH poly(A) signal: bovine growth hormone polyadenylation signal
   2726..2866    +  repeat_region  AAV2 ITR: inverted terminal repeat of adeno-associated virus serotype 2 inverted
   2871..2922    -  misc_feature   bom (fragment): basis of mobility region from pBR322
   2941..3396    +  rep_origin     f1 ori (sequence partly withheld): f1 bacteriophage origin of replication; arrow indicates direction of (+) strand synthesis
   3397..3446    -  misc_feature   bom (fragment): basis of mobility region from pBR322
   3548..3583    -  CDS            rop (fragment): Rop protein, which maintains plasmids at low copy number; rop
   3678..3782    +  promoter       AmpR promoter: bla
   3783..4643    +  CDS            AmpR: β-lactamase; bla; confers resistance to ampicillin, carbenicillin, and related antibiotics
   4814..5402    +  rep_origin     ori: high-copy-number ColE1/pMB1/pBR322/pUC origin of replication
