[The description below was written by a language model from this plasmid's Addgene catalogue record and pLannotate feature annotations shown in this document.]
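Description:
AiP1509 - pAAV-AiE2188m-minBG-SYFP2-WPRE3-BGHpA is an AAV transfer plasmid built on a pAAV2 backbone and used to produce recombinant adeno-associated virus for enhancer-driven reporter expression in the brain. In bacteria it replicates from a high-copy ColE1/pUC-type origin and is selected with ampicillin through the β-lactamase gene and its own promoter. An f1 phage origin is also present, along with small remnants of the pBR322 bom and rop regions. The feature table annotates a complete AAV2 inverted terminal repeat downstream of the cassette but only short ITR fragments at the upstream end. This is common in sequencing-derived annotation of these structured repeats, and the use of a recombination-deficient propagation strain fits the need to keep the ITRs stable.

Between the ITRs lies a single expression cassette. The enhancer AiE2188m is placed upstream of minBG, a minimal promoter that has little activity by itself, so that the enhancer sets the transcriptional specificity. Neither element is annotated in the feature table, but both presumably lie in the unannotated stretch preceding the reporter, where the recorded MluI and SacI cloning sites would have been used. The cassette drives SYFP2, a fast-maturing monomeric yellow fluorescent protein derived from Aequorea victoria. This is followed by WPRE3, a shortened woodchuck hepatitis virus posttranscriptional element (detected as two WPRE fragments) that boosts transcript expression while saving packaging space, and by the bovine growth hormone polyadenylation signal.

The stated purpose is AAV-mediated transgene expression in specific populations of brain cells, with fluorescence marking where the enhancer is active. The associated publication concerns genetic access to cortical cell types, but the record does not state which population AiE2188m targets.
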