Addgene plasmid #230534: AiP1509 - pAAV-AiE2188m-minBG-SYFP2-WPRE3-BGHpA
Purpose: AiE2188m is an enhancer sequence, designed to drive AAV-mediated transgene expression in specific populations of brain cells
Depositing lab: Allen Institute for Brain Science & Bosiljka Tasic. Depositing organization: Allen Institute. Publication: A suite of enhancer AAVs and transgenic mouse lines for genetic access to cortical cell types. Ben-Simon Y, Hooper M, Narayan S, Daigle TL, Dwivedi D, Way SW, Oster A, Stafford DA, Mich JK, Taormina MJ, Martinez RA, Opitz-Araya X, Roth JR, Alexander JR, Allen S, Amster A, Arbuckle J, Ayala A, Baker PM, Bakken TE, Barcelli T, Barta S, Bendrick J, Bertagnolli D, Bielstein C, Bishwakarma P, Bowlus J, Boyer G, Brouner K, Casian B, Casper T, Chakka AB, Chakrabarty R, Chance RK, Chavan S, Clark M, Colbert K, Collman F, Daniel S, Departee M, DiValentin P, Donadio N, Dotson N, Egdorf T, Fliss T, Gabitto M, Garcia J, Gary A, Gasperini M, Gloe J, Goldy J, Gore BB, Graybuck L, Greisman N, Haeseleer F, Halterman C, Haradon Z, Hastings SD, Helback O, Ho W, Hockemeyer D, Huang C, Huff S, Hunker A, Johansen N, Jones D, Juneau Z, Kalmbach B, Kannan M, Khem S, Kussick E, Kutsal R, Larsen R, Lee C, Lee AY, Leibly M, Lenz GH, Li S, Liang E, Lusk N, Madigan Z, Malloy J, Malone J, McCue R, Melchor J, Mollenkopf T, Moosman S, Morin E, Newman D, Ng L, Ngo K, Omstead V, Otto S, Oyama A, Pena N, Pham T, Phillips E, Pom CA, Potekhina L, Ransford S, Ray PL, Rette D, Reynoldson C, Rimorin C, Rocha D, Ruiz A, Sanchez REA, Sawyer L, Sedeno-Cortes A, Sevigny JP, Shapovalova N, Shepard N, Shulga L, Sigler AR, Siverts L, Soliman S, Somasundaram S, Staats B, Stewart K, Szelenyi E, Tieu M, Trader C, Tran A, van Velthoven CTJ, Walker M, Wang Y, Weed N, Wirthlin M, Wood T, Wynalda B, Yao Z, Zhou T, Ariza J, Dee N, Reding M, Ronellenfitch K, Mufti S, Sunkin SM, Smith KA, Esposito L, Waters J, Thyagarajan B, Yao S, Lein ES, Zeng H, Levi BP, Ngai J, Ting JT, Tasic B. Cell. 2025 May 16:S0092-8674(25)00513-6. doi: 10.1016/j.cell.2025.05.002. PubMed 40403729.
Backbone
  Vector backbone: pAAV2
  Vector type: AAV
Growth in bacteria
  Bacterial resistance: Ampicillin, 100 μg/mL
  Growth temperature: 37°C
  Growth strain: NEB Stable
  Copy number: High Copy
Gene/Insert
  Gene/Insert name: SYFP2
  Species: Synthetic
  Promoter: minBG
  Cloning method: Restriction Enzyme; 5′ cloning site MluI (unknown if destroyed); 3′ cloning site SacI (unknown if destroyed)
Terms and licenses: Academic/Nonprofit Terms; Industry Terms: Not Available to Industry
How to cite: AiP1509 - pAAV-AiE2188m-minBG-SYFP2-WPRE3-BGHpA was a gift from Allen Institute for Brain Science & Bosiljka Tasic (Addgene plasmid # 230534 ; http://n2t.net/addgene:230534 ; RRID:Addgene_230534)
